Addgene plasmid #178912: pCAG-mcherry-WIPI2d-cs-TEV-STREP
Purpose: Mammalian expression of human WIPI2d with N-terminal mCherry and C-terminal Strep
Depositing lab: James Hurley. Publication: Structural basis for membrane recruitment of ATG16L1 by WIPI2 in autophagy. Strong LM, Chang C, Riley JF, Boecker CA, Flower TG, Buffalo CZ, Ren X, Stavoe AK, Holzbaur EL, Hurley JH. Elife. 2021 Sep 10;10. pii: 70372. doi: 10.7554/eLife.70372. PubMed 34505572.
Backbone
  Vector backbone: pCAG
  Vector type: Mammalian Expression
Growth in bacteria
  Bacterial resistance: Ampicillin, 100 μg/mL
  Growth temperature: 37°C
  Growth strain: DH5alpha
  Copy number: High Copy
Gene/Insert
  Gene/Insert name: WIPI2d
  Species: H. sapiens (human)
  Tag / fusion protein: N term mcherry (N terminal on insert); C term strep (C terminal on insert)
  Cloning method: Restriction Enzyme; 5′ cloning site ClaI (unknown if destroyed); 3′ cloning site XmaI (unknown if destroyed)
  Sequencing primers: 5′ pCAG for; 3′ pCAG Rev
Terms and licenses: Academic/Nonprofit Terms; Industry Terms: Not Available to Industry
How to cite: pCAG-mcherry-WIPI2d-cs-TEV-STREP was a gift from James Hurley (Addgene plasmid # 178912 ; http://n2t.net/addgene:178912 ; RRID:Addgene_178912)
