[The description below was written by a language model from this plasmid's Addgene catalogue record and pLannotate feature annotations shown in this document.]
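Description:
pCAG-mcherry-WIPI2d-cs-TEV-STREP is a mammalian expression plasmid of about 6.4 kb built on the pCAG backbone. It is maintained in E. coli through a high-copy ColE1/pUC-type origin and selected with ampicillin via the β-lactamase gene and its own promoter. Transcription of the insert is driven by the composite CAG promoter, annotated here as the CMV immediate-early enhancer, a chicken β-actin promoter fragment spanning the sequence origin, and the chimeric chicken β-actin/rabbit β-globin intron. This arrangement gives strong constitutive expression in many mammalian cell types. The transcript is terminated by the rabbit β-globin polyadenylation signal. The short "HBB" hits flanking the cassette are most likely residual β-globin exon sequence from the promoter and terminator modules rather than expressed payload. The backbone also carries an SV40 origin and SV40 poly(A) signal, plus remnants of lac promoter/operator and lacI sequence. No mammalian selection marker is annotated.

The open reading frame encodes mCherry at the N-terminus, a short linker derived from a multiple cloning site, and then human WIPI2d. The annotation tool matched this coding region to the rat Wipi2 orthologue, but the record lists the species as human. WIPI2 is a PtdIns3P-binding autophagy protein that acts early in autophagosome formation. It is followed by a TEV protease cleavage site and Strep-tag sequences, which appear as Twin-Strep and Strep-Tag II fragments. The red fluorescent tag allows the fusion protein to be followed visually. The C-terminal Strep tag permits affinity capture on Strep-Tactin, and TEV cleavage can then remove the tag. The associated work concerns membrane recruitment of ATG16L1 by WIPI2.
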