Features (pLannotate 1.2.2; 23 found; start..end, strand, type, name):
      1..572     +  intron         chimeric intron (fragment): chimera between introns from chicken β-actin and rabbit β-globin
    570..626     +  CDS            HBB (fragment): HBB_LEPEU - Experimental evidence at protein level: Swiss-Prot protein existence level 1. Involved in oxygen transport from the lung to the various peripheral tissues. From Lepus europaeus (European hare).
    652..1359    +  CDS            mCherry: mCherry is a basic (constitutively fluorescent) red fluorescent protein published in 2004, derived from Discosoma sp.. It is reported to be a very rapidly-maturing monomer with low acid sensitivity.
   1360..1394    +  misc_feature   MCS (fragment): multiple cloning site
   1396..2670    +  CDS            Wipi2: WIPI2_RAT - Experimental evidence at protein level: Swiss-Prot protein existence level 1. Component of the autophagy machinery that controls the major intracellular degradation process by which cytoplasmic materials are packaged into autophagosomes and delivered to lysosomes for degradation. Involved in an early step of the formation of preautophagosomal structures. Binds and is activated by phosphatidylinositol 3-phosphate (PtdIns3P) forming on membranes of the endoplasmic reticulum upon activation of the upstream ULK1 and PI3 kinases. Mediates ER-isolation membranes contacts by interacting w
   2677..2696    +  CDS            TEV site (fragment): tobacco etch virus (TEV) protease recognition and cleavage site
   2719..2736    +  CDS            Twin-Strep-tag (fragment): two Strep-Tag®II moieties connected by a linker for enhanced binding to Strep-Tactin®, an engineered form of streptavidin (Schmidt et al., 2013)
   2773..2795    +  CDS            Strep-Tag II (fragment): peptide that binds Strep-Tactin®, an engineered form of streptavidin
   2831..2908    +  CDS            HBB (fragment): HBB_PONPY - Experimental evidence at transcript level: Swiss-Prot protein existence level 2. Involved in oxygen transport from the lung to the various peripheral tissues. From Pongo pygmaeus (Bornean orangutan).
   2979..3034    +  polyA_signal   β-globin poly(A) signal: rabbit β-globin polyadenylation signal (Gil and Proudfoot, 1987)
   3419..3435    -  protein_bind   lac operator: The lac repressor binds to the lac operator to inhibit transcription in E. coli. This inhibition can be relieved by adding lactose or isopropyl-β-D-thiogalactopyranoside (IPTG). lac repressor encoded by lacI
   3443..3473    -  promoter       lac promoter: promoter for the E. coli lac operon
   3488..3509    -  protein_bind   CAP binding site: CAP binding activates transcription in the presence of cAMP. E. coli catabolite activator protein
   3522..3561    -  CDS            lacI (fragment): lac repressor; lacI; The lac repressor binds to the lac operator to inhibit transcription in E. coli. This inhibition can be relieved by adding lactose or isopropyl-β-D-thiogalactopyranoside (IPTG).
   3568..3590    +  promoter       SV40 promoter (fragment): SV40 enhancer and early promoter
   3614..3749    +  rep_origin     SV40 ori: SV40 origin of replication
   3769..3903    +  polyA_signal   SV40 poly(A) signal: SV40 polyadenylation signal
   3905..3959    -  CDS            lacI (fragment): lac repressor; lacI; The lac repressor binds to the lac operator to inhibit transcription in E. coli. This inhibition can be relieved by adding lactose or isopropyl-β-D-thiogalactopyranoside (IPTG).
   4142..4730    -  rep_origin     ori: high-copy-number ColE1/pMB1/pBR322/pUC origin of replication
   4901..5761    -  CDS            AmpR: β-lactamase; bla; confers resistance to ampicillin, carbenicillin, and related antibiotics
   5762..5866    -  promoter       AmpR promoter: bla
   5897..6276    +  enhancer       CMV enhancer: human cytomegalovirus immediate early enhancer
   6278..6       +  promoter       chicken β-actin promoter (fragment) (across the origin): No description available
>Addgene plasmid #178912 | pCAG-mcherry-WIPI2d-cs-TEV-STREP | addgene full sequence | sequence record 354965 | Addgene NGS Result
TGGGCGCGTCGGTCGGGCTGCAACCCCCCCTGCACCCCCCTCCCCGAGTTGCTGAGCACGGCCCGGCTTC
GGGTGCGGGGCTCCGTACGGGGCGTGGCGCGGGGCTCGCCGTGCCGGGCGGGGGGTGGCGGCAGGTGGGG
GTGCCGGGCGGGGCGGGGCCGCCTCGGGCCGGGGAGGGCTCGGGGGAGGGGCGCGGCGGCCCCCGGAGCG
CCGGCGGCTGTCGAGGCGCGGCGAGCCGCAGCCATTGCCTTTTATGGTAATCGTGCGAGAGGGCGCAGGG
ACTTCCTTTGTCCCAAATCTGTGCGGAGCCGAAATCTGGGAGGCGCCGCCGCACCCCCTCTAGCGGGCGC
GGGGCGAAGCGGTGCGGCGCCGGCAGGAAGGAAATGGGCGGGGAGGGCCTTCGTGCGTCGCCGCGCCGCC
GTCCCCTTCTCCCTCTCCAGCCTCGGGGCTGTCCGCGGGGGGACGGCTGCCTTCGGGGGGGACGGGGCAG
GGCGGGGTTCGGCTTCTGGCGTGTGACCGGCGGCTCTAGAGCCTCTGCTAACCATGTTCATGCCTTCTTC
TTTTTCCTACAGCTCCTGGGCAACGTGCTGGTTATTGTGCTGTCTCATCATTTTGGCAAAGAATTCCTCG
ATCGACGGTATCGATGCCACCATGGTGAGCAAGGGCGAGGAGGATAACATGGCCATCATCAAGGAGTTCA
TGCGCTTCAAGGTGCACATGGAGGGCTCCGTGAACGGCCACGAGTTCGAGATCGAGGGCGAGGGCGAGGG
CCGCCCCTACGAGGGCACCCAGACCGCCAAGCTGAAGGTGACCAAGGGTGGCCCCCTGCCCTTCGCCTGG
GACATCCTGTCCCCTCAGTTCATGTACGGCTCCAAGGCCTACGTGAAGCACCCCGCCGACATCCCCGACT
ACTTGAAGCTGTCCTTCCCCGAGGGCTTCAAGTGGGAGCGCGTGATGAACTTCGAGGACGGCGGCGTGGT
GACCGTGACCCAGGACTCCTCCCTGCAGGACGGCGAGTTCATCTACAAGGTGAAGCTGCGCGGCACCAAC
TTCCCCTCCGACGGCCCCGTAATGCAGAAGAAGACCATGGGCTGGGAGGCCTCCTCCGAGCGGATGTACC
CCGAGGACGGCGCCCTGAAGGGCGAGATCAAGCAGAGGCTGAAGCTGAAGGACGGCGGCCACTACGACGC
TGAGGTCAAGACCACCTACAAGGCCAAGAAGCCCGTGCAGCTGCCCGGCGCCTACAACGTCAACATCAAG
TTGGACATCACCTCCCACAACGAGGACTACACCATCGTGGAACAGTACGAACGCGCCGAGGGCCGCCACT
CCACCGGCGGCATGGACGAGCTGTACAAGTCCGGACTCAGATCTCGAGCTCAAGCTTCGAATTCGATGAA
CCTGGCGAGCCAGAGCGGGGAGGCCGGCGCCGGCCAGCTGCTCTTCGCCAACTTCAACCAGGACAACACG
TCCCTAGCTGTTGGTAGTAAGTCCGGTTATAAATTTTTCTCCCTTTCTTCTGTGGATAAGCTGGAACAGA
TCTATGAATGCACCGATACGGAAGATGTGTGCATTGTAGAGAGATTGTTCTCCAGCAGCCTAGTGGCCAT
CGTGAGCCTTAAAGCACCAAGGAAGCTAAAGGTTTGCCACTTTAAGAAGGGAACTGAGATCTGCAACTAC
AGCTACTCCAACACGATTCTGGCTGTGAAGCTCAACAGGCAGAGGCTGATAGTATGCCTGGAGGAGTCCC
TGTACATCCACAACATTCGGGACATGAAGGTGCTGCATACGATCAGGGAGACGCCTCCAAACCCTGCAGG
CCTGTGTGCGCTGTCAATCAACAACGACAACTGCTACTTGGCGTACCCAGGGAGCGCGACCATCGGAGAG
GTGCAGGTCTTCGATACCATTAATTTGAGAGCTGCAAACATGATTCCGGCTCACGACAGTCCTTTAGCGG
CACTGGCCTTTGACGCAAGTGGAACTAAACTTGCCACGGCTTCGGAGAAGGGGACCGTGATTAGGGTATT
TTCCATTCCAGAAGGACAAAAACTCTTTGAGTTTCGGAGAGGAGTAAAGAGGTGCGTGAGCATCTGCTCC
CTGGCCTTCAGCATGGACGGCATGTTCCTCTCCGCCTCCAGCAACACTGAGACCGTGCACATCTTCAAAC
TCGAGACTGTGAAAGAAAAACCCCCAGAGGAGCCCACCACCTGGACCGGGTACTTCGGGAAAGTGCTCAT
GGCCTCCACCAGCTACCTGCCTTCCCAAGTGACAGAAATGTTCAACCAGGGCAGAGCCTTCGCCACGGTC
CGCCTGCCATTCTGCGGCCACAAAAACATCTGCTCGCTAGCCACAATTCAGAAGATCCCGCGGTTGTTGG
TGGGTGCCGCCGACGGGTACCTGTACATGTACAACCTGGACCCCCAGGAGGGCGGCGAGTGTGCCCTGAT
GAAGCAGCACCGGCTGGACGGCAGTCTGGAAACGACCAATGAGATCTTGGACTCTGCCTCTCACGACTGC
CCCTTAGTCACTCAGACATACGGCGCAGCTGCAGGAAAAGCCTACACAGACGACCTGGGTGCTGTGGGTG
GCGCCTGCCTGGAGGACGAGGCCAGCGCCCTGCGCCTGGATGAGGACAGCGAGCACCCGCCCATGATTCT
TCGGACTGACGGATCGGAAAACCTGTATTTTCAGGGTGGTACCATGGCGGCCTGGTCACACCCGCAGTTC
GAGAAAGGTGGAGGTGCCCGAGGTGGATCGGGAGGTGGATCGTGGAGCCACCCGCAGTTCGAAAAATGAC
CCGGGTGATATCTTAATTAATTAACTCGAGGAATTCACTCCTCAGGTGCAGGCTGCCTATCAGAAGGTGG
TGGCTGGTGTGGCCAATGCCCTGGCTCACAAATACCACTGAGATCTTTTTCCCTCTGCCAAAAATTATGG
GGACATCATGAAGCCCCTTGAGCATCTGACTTCTGGCTAATAAAGGAAATTTATTTTCATTGCAATAGTG
TGTTGGAATTTTTTGTGTCTCTCACTCGGAAGGACATATGGGAGGGCAAATCATTTAAAACATCAGAATG
AGTATTTGGTTTAGAGTTTGGCAACATATGCCCATATGCTGGCTGCCATGAACAAAGGTTGGCTATAAAG
AGGTCATCAGTATATGAAACAGCCCCCTGCTGTCCATTCCTTATTCCATAGAAAAGCCTTGACTTGAGGT
TAGATTTTTTTTATATTTTGTTTTGTGTTATTTTTTTCTTTAACATCCCTAAAATTTTCCTTACATGTTT
TACTAGCCAGATTTTTCCTCCTCTCCTGACTACTCCCAGTCATAGCTGTCCCTCTTCTCTTATGGAGATC
CCTCGACCTGCAGCCCAAGCTTGGCGTAATCATGGTCATAGCTGTTTCCTGTGTGAAATTGTTATCCGCT
CACAATTCCACACAACATACGAGCCGGAAGCATAAAGTGTAAAGCCTGGGGTGCCTAATGAGTGAGCTAA
CTCACATTAATTGCGTTGCGCTCACTGCCCGCTTTCCAGTCGGGAAACCTGTCGTGCCAGCGGATCCGCA
TCTCAATTAGTCAGCAACCATAGTCCCGCCCCTAACTCCGCCCATCCCGCCCCTAACTCCGCCCAGTTCC
GCCCATTCTCCGCCCCATGGCTGACTAATTTTTTTTATTTATGCAGAGGCCGAGGCCGCCTCGGCCTCTG
AGCTATTCCAGAAGTAGTGAGGAGGCTTTTTTGGAGGCCTAGGCTTTTGCAAAAAGCTAACTTGTTTATT
GCAGCTTATAATGGTTACAAATAAAGCAATAGCATCACAAATTTCACAAATAAAGCATTTTTTTCACTGC
ATTCTAGTTGTGGTTTGTCCAAACTCATCAATGTATCTTATCATGTCTGGATCCGCTGCATTAATGAATC
GGCCAACGCGCGGGGAGAGGCGGTTTGCGTATTGGGCGCTCTTCCGCTTCCTCGCTCACTGACTCGCTGC
GCTCGGTCGTTCGGCTGCGGCGAGCGGTATCAGCTCACTCAAAGGCGGTAATACGGTTATCCACAGAATC
AGGGGATAACGCAGGAAAGAACATGTGAGCAAAAGGCCAGCAAAAGGCCAGGAACCGTAAAAAGGCCGCG
TTGCTGGCGTTTTTCCATAGGCTCCGCCCCCCTGACGAGCATCACAAAAATCGACGCTCAAGTCAGAGGT
GGCGAAACCCGACAGGACTATAAAGATACCAGGCGTTTCCCCCTGGAAGCTCCCTCGTGCGCTCTCCTGT
TCCGACCCTGCCGCTTACCGGATACCTGTCCGCCTTTCTCCCTTCGGGAAGCGTGGCGCTTTCTCATAGC
TCACGCTGTAGGTATCTCAGTTCGGTGTAGGTCGTTCGCTCCAAGCTGGGCTGTGTGCACGAACCCCCCG
TTCAGCCCGACCGCTGCGCCTTATCCGGTAACTATCGTCTTGAGTCCAACCCGGTAAGACACGACTTATC
GCCACTGGCAGCAGCCACTGGTAACAGGATTAGCAGAGCGAGGTATGTAGGCGGTGCTACAGAGTTCTTG
AAGTGGTGGCCTAACTACGGCTACACTAGAAGAACAGTATTTGGTATCTGCGCTCTGCTGAAGCCAGTTA
CCTTCGGAAAAAGAGTTGGTAGCTCTTGATCCGGCAAACAAACCACCGCTGGTAGCGGTGGTTTTTTTGT
TTGCAAGCAGCAGATTACGCGCAGAAAAAAAGGATCTCAAGAAGATCCTTTGATCTTTTCTACGGGGTCT
GACGCTCAGTGGAACGAAAACTCACGTTAAGGGATTTTGGTCATGAGATTATCAAAAAGGATCTTCACCT
AGATCCTTTTAAATTAAAAATGAAGTTTTAAATCAATCTAAAGTATATATGAGTAAACTTGGTCTGACAG
TTACCAATGCTTAATCAGTGAGGCACCTATCTCAGCGATCTGTCTATTTCGTTCATCCATAGTTGCCTGA
CTCCCCGTCGTGTAGATAACTACGATACGGGAGGGCTTACCATCTGGCCCCAGTGCTGCAATGATACCGC
GAGACCCACGCTCACCGGCTCCAGATTTATCAGCAATAAACCAGCCAGCCGGAAGGGCCGAGCGCAGAAG
TGGTCCTGCAACTTTATCCGCCTCCATCCAGTCTATTAATTGTTGCCGGGAAGCTAGAGTAAGTAGTTCG
CCAGTTAATAGTTTGCGCAACGTTGTTGCCATTGCTACAGGCATCGTGGTGTCACGCTCGTCGTTTGGTA
TGGCTTCATTCAGCTCCGGTTCCCAACGATCAAGGCGAGTTACATGATCCCCCATGTTGTGCAAAAAAGC
GGTTAGCTCCTTCGGTCCTCCGATCGTTGTCAGAAGTAAGTTGGCCGCAGTGTTATCACTCATGGTTATG
GCAGCACTGCATAATTCTCTTACTGTCATGCCATCCGTAAGATGCTTTTCTGTGACTGGTGAGTACTCAA
CCAAGTCATTCTGAGAATAGTGTATGCGGCGACCGAGTTGCTCTTGCCCGGCGTCAATACGGGATAATAC
CGCGCCACATAGCAGAACTTTAAAAGTGCTCATCATTGGAAAACGTTCTTCGGGGCGAAAACTCTCAAGG
ATCTTACCGCTGTTGAGATCCAGTTCGATGTAACCCACTCGTGCACCCAACTGATCTTCAGCATCTTTTA
CTTTCACCAGCGTTTCTGGGTGAGCAAAAACAGGAAGGCAAAATGCCGCAAAAAAGGGAATAAGGGCGAC
ACGGAAATGTTGAATACTCATACTCTTCCTTTTTCAATATTATTGAAGCATTTATCAGGGTTATTGTCTC
ATGAGCGGATACATATTTGAATGTATTTAGAAAAATAAACAAATAGGGGTTCCGCGCACATTTCCCCGAA
AAGTGCCACCTGGGTCGACATTGATTATTGACTAGTTATTAATAGTAATCAATTACGGGGTCATTAGTTC
ATAGCCCATATATGGAGTTCCGCGTTACATAACTTACGGTAAATGGCCCGCCTGGCTGACCGCCCAACGA
CCCCCGCCCATTGACGTCAATAATGACGTATGTTCCCATAGTAACGCCAATAGGGACTTTCCATTGACGT
CAATGGGTGGAGTATTTACGGTAAACTGCCCACTTGGCAGTACATCAAGTGTATCATATGCCAAGTACGC
CCCCTATTGACGTCAATGACGGTAAATGGCCCGCCTGGCATTATGCCCAGTACATGACCTTATGGGACTT
TCCTACTTGGCAGTACATCTACGTATTAGTCATCGCTATTACCATGGTCGAGGTGAGCCCCACGTTCTGC
TTCACTCTCCCCATCTCCCCCCCCTCCCCACCCCCAATTTTGTATTTATTTATTTTTTAATTATTTTGTG
CAGCGATGGGGGCGGGGGGGGGGGGGGGGCGCGCGCCAGGCGGGGC
